>Addgene plasmid #118206 | lentiSAMv2 rs11257655-guide3 | addgene full sequence | sequence record 240408 | Addgene NGS Result
GTTTTAGAGCTAGGCCAACATGAGGATCACCCATGTCTGCAGGGCCTAGCAAGTTAAAATAAGGCTAGTC
CGTTATCAACTTGGCCAACATGAGGATCACCCATGTCTGCAGGGCCAAGTGGCACCGAGTCGGTGCTTTT
TTTGGATCCTAGGTCTTGAAAGGAGTGGGAATTGGCTCCGGTGCCCGTCAGTGGGCAGAGCGCACATCGC
CCACAGTCCCCGAGAAGTTGGGGGGAGGGGTCGGCAATTGATCCGGTGCCTAGAGAAGGTGGCGCGGGGT
AAACTGGGAAAGTGATGTCGTGTACTGGCTCCGCCTTTTTCCCGAGGGTGGGGGAGAACCGTATATAAGT
GCAGTAGTCGCCGTGAACGTTCTTTTTCGCAACGGGTTTGCCGCCAGAACACAGGCGTACGGCCACCATG
AAAAGGCCGGCGGCCACGAAAAAGGCCGGCCAGGCAAAAAAGAAAAAGGACAAGAAGTACAGCATCGGCC
TGGCCATCGGCACCAACTCTGTGGGCTGGGCCGTGATCACCGACGAGTACAAGGTGCCCAGCAAGAAATT
CAAGGTGCTGGGCAACACCGACCGGCACAGCATCAAGAAGAACCTGATCGGAGCCCTGCTGTTCGACAGC
GGCGAAACAGCCGAGGCCACCCGGCTGAAGAGAACCGCCAGAAGAAGATACACCAGACGGAAGAACCGGA
TCTGCTATCTGCAAGAGATCTTCAGCAACGAGATGGCCAAGGTGGACGACAGCTTCTTCCACAGACTGGA
AGAGTCCTTCCTGGTGGAAGAGGATAAGAAGCACGAGCGGCACCCCATCTTCGGCAACATCGTGGACGAG
GTGGCCTACCACGAGAAGTACCCCACCATCTACCACCTGAGAAAGAAACTGGTGGACAGCACCGACAAGG
CCGACCTGCGGCTGATCTATCTGGCCCTGGCCCACATGATCAAGTTCCGGGGCCACTTCCTGATCGAGGG
CGACCTGAACCCCGACAACAGCGACGTGGACAAGCTGTTCATCCAGCTGGTGCAGACCTACAACCAGCTG
TTCGAGGAAAACCCCATCAACGCCAGCGGCGTGGACGCCAAGGCCATCCTGTCTGCCAGACTGAGCAAGA
GCAGACGGCTGGAAAATCTGATCGCCCAGCTGCCCGGCGAGAAGAAGAATGGCCTGTTCGGCAACCTGAT
TGCCCTGAGCCTGGGCCTGACCCCCAACTTCAAGAGCAACTTCGACCTGGCCGAGGATGCCAAACTGCAG
CTGAGCAAGGACACCTACGACGACGACCTGGACAACCTGCTGGCCCAGATCGGCGACCAGTACGCCGACC
TGTTTCTGGCCGCCAAGAACCTGTCCGACGCCATCCTGCTGAGCGACATCCTGAGAGTGAACACCGAGAT
CACCAAGGCCCCCCTGAGCGCCTCTATGATCAAGAGATACGACGAGCACCACCAGGACCTGACCCTGCTG
AAAGCTCTCGTGCGGCAGCAGCTGCCTGAGAAGTACAAAGAGATTTTCTTCGACCAGAGCAAGAACGGCT
ACGCCGGCTACATTGACGGCGGAGCCAGCCAGGAAGAGTTCTACAAGTTCATCAAGCCCATCCTGGAAAA
GATGGACGGCACCGAGGAACTGCTCGTGAAGCTGAACAGAGAGGACCTGCTGCGGAAGCAGCGGACCTTC
GACAACGGCAGCATCCCCCACCAGATCCACCTGGGAGAGCTGCACGCCATTCTGCGGCGGCAGGAAGATT
TTTACCCATTCCTGAAGGACAACCGGGAAAAGATCGAGAAGATCCTGACCTTCCGCATCCCCTACTACGT
GGGCCCTCTGGCCAGGGGAAACAGCAGATTCGCCTGGATGACCAGAAAGAGCGAGGAAACCATCACCCCC
TGGAACTTCGAGGAAGTGGTGGACAAGGGCGCTTCCGCCCAGAGCTTCATCGAGCGGATGACCAACTTCG
ATAAGAACCTGCCCAACGAGAAGGTGCTGCCCAAGCACAGCCTGCTGTACGAGTACTTCACCGTGTATAA
CGAGCTGACCAAAGTGAAATACGTGACCGAGGGAATGAGAAAGCCCGCCTTCCTGAGCGGCGAGCAGAAA
AAGGCCATCGTGGACCTGCTGTTCAAGACCAACCGGAAAGTGACCGTGAAGCAGCTGAAAGAGGACTACT
TCAAGAAAATCGAGTGCTTCGACTCCGTGGAAATCTCCGGCGTGGAAGATCGGTTCAACGCCTCCCTGGG
CACATACCACGATCTGCTGAAAATTATCAAGGACAAGGACTTCCTGGACAATGAGGAAAACGAGGACATT
CTGGAAGATATCGTGCTGACCCTGACACTGTTTGAGGACAGAGAGATGATCGAGGAACGGCTGAAAACCT
ATGCCCACCTGTTCGACGACAAAGTGATGAAGCAGCTGAAGCGGCGGAGATACACCGGCTGGGGCAGGCT
GAGCCGGAAGCTGATCAACGGCATCCGGGACAAGCAGTCCGGCAAGACAATCCTGGATTTCCTGAAGTCC
GACGGCTTCGCCAACAGAAACTTCATGCAGCTGATCCACGACGACAGCCTGACCTTTAAAGAGGACATCC
AGAAAGCCCAGGTGTCCGGCCAGGGCGATAGCCTGCACGAGCACATTGCCAATCTGGCCGGCAGCCCCGC
CATTAAGAAGGGCATCCTGCAGACAGTGAAGGTGGTGGACGAGCTCGTGAAAGTGATGGGCCGGCACAAG
CCCGAGAACATCGTGATCGAAATGGCCAGAGAGAACCAGACCACCCAGAAGGGACAGAAGAACAGCCGCG
AGAGAATGAAGCGGATCGAAGAGGGCATCAAAGAGCTGGGCAGCCAGATCCTGAAAGAACACCCCGTGGA
AAACACCCAGCTGCAGAACGAGAAGCTGTACCTGTACTACCTGCAGAATGGGCGGGATATGTACGTGGAC
CAGGAACTGGACATCAACCGGCTGTCCGACTACGATGTGGACCACATCGTGCCTCAGAGCTTTCTGAAGG
ACGACTCCATCGACAACAAGGTGCTGACCAGAAGCGACAAGGCCCGGGGCAAGAGCGACAACGTGCCCTC
CGAAGAGGTCGTGAAGAAGATGAAGAACTACTGGCGGCAGCTGCTGAACGCCAAGCTGATTACCCAGAGA
AAGTTCGACAATCTGACCAAGGCCGAGAGAGGCGGCCTGAGCGAACTGGATAAGGCCGGCTTCATCAAGA
GACAGCTGGTGGAAACCCGGCAGATCACAAAGCACGTGGCACAGATCCTGGACTCCCGGATGAACACTAA
GTACGACGAGAATGACAAGCTGATCCGGGAAGTGAAAGTGATCACCCTGAAGTCCAAGCTGGTGTCCGAT
TTCCGGAAGGATTTCCAGTTTTACAAAGTGCGCGAGATCAACAACTACCACCACGCCCACGACGCCTACC
TGAACGCCGTCGTGGGAACCGCCCTGATCAAAAAGTACCCTAAGCTGGAAAGCGAGTTCGTGTACGGCGA
CTACAAGGTGTACGACGTGCGGAAGATGATCGCCAAGAGCGAGCAGGAAATCGGCAAGGCTACCGCCAAG
TACTTCTTCTACAGCAACATCATGAACTTTTTCAAGACCGAGATTACCCTGGCCAACGGCGAGATCCGGA
AGCGGCCTCTGATCGAGACAAACGGCGAAACCGGGGAGATCGTGTGGGATAAGGGCCGGGATTTTGCCAC
CGTGCGGAAAGTGCTGAGCATGCCCCAAGTGAATATCGTGAAAAAGACCGAGGTGCAGACAGGCGGCTTC
AGCAAAGAGTCTATCCTGCCCAAGAGGAACAGCGATAAGCTGATCGCCAGAAAGAAGGACTGGGACCCTA
AGAAGTACGGCGGCTTCGACAGCCCCACCGTGGCCTATTCTGTGCTGGTGGTGGCCAAAGTGGAAAAGGG
CAAGTCCAAGAAACTGAAGAGTGTGAAAGAGCTGCTGGGGATCACCATCATGGAAAGAAGCAGCTTCGAG
AAGAATCCCATCGACTTTCTGGAAGCCAAGGGCTACAAAGAAGTGAAAAAGGACCTGATCATCAAGCTGC
CTAAGTACTCCCTGTTCGAGCTGGAAAACGGCCGGAAGAGAATGCTGGCCTCTGCCGGCGAACTGCAGAA
GGGAAACGAACTGGCCCTGCCCTCCAAATATGTGAACTTCCTGTACCTGGCCAGCCACTATGAGAAGCTG
AAGGGCTCCCCCGAGGATAATGAGCAGAAACAGCTGTTTGTGGAACAGCACAAGCACTACCTGGACGAGA
TCATCGAGCAGATCAGCGAGTTCTCCAAGAGAGTGATCCTGGCCGACGCTAATCTGGACAAAGTGCTGTC
CGCCTACAACAAGCACCGGGATAAGCCCATCAGAGAGCAGGCCGAGAATATCATCCACCTGTTTACCCTG
ACCAATCTGGGAGCCCCTGCCGCCTTCAAGTACTTTGACACCACCATCGACCGGAAGAGGTACACCAGCA
CCAAAGAGGTGCTGGACGCCACCCTGATCCACCAGAGCATCACCGGCCTGTACGAGACACGGATCGACCT
GTCTCAGCTGGGAGGCGACAGCGCTGGAGGAGGTGGAAGCGGAGGAGGAGGAAGCGGAGGAGGAGGTAGC
GGACCTAAGAAAAAGAGGAAGGTGGCGGCCGCTGGATCCGGACGGGCTGACGCATTGGACGATTTTGATC
TGGATATGCTGGGAAGTGACGCCCTCGATGATTTTGACCTTGACATGCTTGGTTCGGATGCCCTTGATGA
CTTTGACCTCGACATGCTCGGCAGTGACGCCCTTGATGATTTCGACCTGGACATGCTGATTAACTGTACA
GGCAGTGGAGAGGGCAGAGGAAGTCTGCTAACATGCGGTGACGTCGAGGAGAATCCTGGCCCAATGGCCA
AGCCTTTGTCTCAAGAAGAATCCACCCTCATTGAAAGAGCAACGGCTACAATCAACAGCATCCCCATCTC
TGAAGACTACAGCGTCGCCAGCGCAGCTCTCTCTAGCGACGGCCGCATCTTCACTGGTGTCAATGTATAT
CATTTTACTGGGGGACCTTGTGCAGAACTCGTGGTGCTGGGCACTGCTGCTGCTGCGGCAGCTGGCAACC
TGACTTGTATCGTCGCGATCGGAAATGAGAACAGGGGCATCTTGAGCCCCTGCGGACGGTGCCGACAGGT
GCTTCTCGATCTGCATCCTGGGATCAAAGCCATAGTGAAGGACAGTGATGGACAGCCGACGGCAGTTGGG
ATTCGTGAATTGCTGCCCTCTGGTTATGTGTGGGAGGGCTAAGAATTCGATATCAAGCTTATCGGTAATC
AACCTCTGGATTACAAAATTTGTGAAAGATTGACTGGTATTCTTAACTATGTTGCTCCTTTTACGCTATG
TGGATACGCTGCTTTAATGCCTTTGTATCATGCTATTGCTTCCCGTATGGCTTTCATTTTCTCCTCCTTG
TATAAATCCTGGTTGCTGTCTCTTTATGAGGAGTTGTGGCCCGTTGTCAGGCAACGTGGCGTGGTGTGCA
CTGTGTTTGCTGACGCAACCCCCACTGGTTGGGGCATTGCCACCACCTGTCAGCTCCTTTCCGGGACTTT
CGCTTTCCCCCTCCCTATTGCCACGGCGGAACTCATCGCCGCCTGCCTTGCCCGCTGCTGGACAGGGGCT
CGGCTGTTGGGCACTGACAATTCCGTGGTGTTGTCGGGGAAATCATCGTCCTTTCCTTGGCTGCTCGCCT
GTGTTGCCACCTGGATTCTGCGCGGGACGTCCTTCTGCTACGTCCCTTCGGCCCTCAATCCAGCGGACCT
TCCTTCCCGCGGCCTGCTGCCGGCTCTGCGGCCTCTTCCGCGTCTTCGCCTTCGCCCTCAGACGAGTCGG
ATCTCCCTTTGGGCCGCCTCCCCGCATCGATACCGTCGACCTCGAGACCTAGAAAAACATGGAGCAATCA
CAAGTAGCAATACAGCAGCTACCAATGCTGATTGTGCCTGGCTAGAAGCACAAGAGGAGGAGGAGGTGGG
TTTTCCAGTCACACCTCAGGTACCTTTAAGACCAATGACTTACAAGGCAGCTGTAGATCTTAGCCACTTT
TTAAAAGAAAAGGGGGGACTGGAAGGGCTAATTCACTCCCAACGAAGACAAGATATCCTTGATCTGTGGA
TCTACCACACACAAGGCTACTTCCCTGATTGGCAGAACTACACACCAGGGCCAGGGATCAGATATCCACT
GACCTTTGGATGGTGCTACAAGCTAGTACCAGTTGAGCAAGAGAAGGTAGAAGAAGCCAATGAAGGAGAG
AACACCCGCTTGTTACACCCTGTGAGCCTGCATGGGATGGATGACCCGGAGAGAGAAGTATTAGAGTGGA
GGTTTGACAGCCGCCTAGCATTTCATCACATGGCCCGAGAGCTGCATCCGGACTGTACTGGGTCTCTCTG
GTTAGACCAGATCTGAGCCTGGGAGCTCTCTGGCTAACTAGGGAACCCACTGCTTAAGCCTCAATAAAGC
TTGCCTTGAGTGCTTCAAGTAGTGTGTGCCCGTCTGTTGTGTGACTCTGGTAACTAGAGATCCCTCAGAC
CCTTTTAGTCAGTGTGGAAAATCTCTAGCAGGGCCCGTTTAAACCCGCTGATCAGCCTCGACTGTGCCTT
CTAGTTGCCAGCCATCTGTTGTTTGCCCCTCCCCCGTGCCTTCCTTGACCCTGGAAGGTGCCACTCCCAC
TGTCCTTTCCTAATAAAATGAGGAAATTGCATCGCATTGTCTGAGTAGGTGTCATTCTATTCTGGGGGGT
GGGGTGGGGCAGGACAGCAAGGGGGAGGATTGGGAAGACAATAGCAGGCATGCTGGGGATGCGGTGGGCT
CTATGGCTTCTGAGGCGGAAAGAACCAGCTGGGGCTCTAGGGGGTATCCCC
[124 nt withheld, positions 6912-7035]
C
[91 nt withheld, positions 7037-7127]
A
[49 nt withheld, positions 7129-7177]
CCTTTGACGTTGGAGTCCACGTTCTTT
[37 nt withheld, positions 7205-7241]
ACCCTATCTCGGTCTATTCTTTTGATTTATAAGGGATTTTGCCGATTTCGGCCTATTGGTTAAAAAATGA
GCTGATTTAACAAAAATTTAACGCGAATTAATTCTGTGGAATGTGTGTCAGTTAGGGTGTGGAAAGTCCC
CAGGCTCCCCAGCAGGCAGAAGTATGCAAAGCATGCATCTCAATTAGTCAGCAACCAGGTGTGGAAAGTC
CCCAGGCTCCCCAGCAGGCAGAAGTATGCAAAGCATGCATCTCAATTAGTCAGCAACCATAGTCCCGCCC
CTAACTCCGCCCATCCCGCCCCTAACTCCGCCCAGTTCCGCCCATTCTCCGCCCCATGGCTGACTAATTT
TTTTTATTTATGCAGAGGCCGAGGCCGCCTCTGCCTCTGAGCTATTCCAGAAGTAGTGAGGAGGCTTTTT
TGGAGGCCTAGGCTTTTGCAAAAAGCTCCCGGGAGCTTGTATATCCATTTTCGGATCTGATCAGCACGTG
TTGACAATTAATCATCGGCATAGTATATCGGCATAGTATAATACGACAAGGTGAGGAACTAAACCATGGC
CAAGTTGACCAGTGCCGTTCCGGTGCTCACCGCGCGCGACGTCGCCGGAGCGGTCGAGTTCTGGACCGAC
CGGCTCGGGTTCTCCCGGGACTTCGTGGAGGACGACTTCGCCGGTGTGGTCCGGGACGACGTGACCCTGT
TCATCAGCGCGGTCCAGGACCAGGTGGTGCCGGACAACACCCTGGCCTGGGTGTGGGTGCGCGGCCTGGA
CGAGCTGTACGCCGAGTGGTCGGAGGTCGTGTCCACGAACTTCCGGGACGCCTCCGGGCCGGCCATGACC
GAGATCGGCGAGCAGCCGTGGGGGCGGGAGTTCGCCCTGCGCGACCCGGCCGGCAACTGCGTGCACTTCG
TGGCCGAGGAGCAGGACTGACACGTGCTACGAGATTTCGATTCCACCGCCGCCTTCTATGAAAGGTTGGG
CTTCGGAATCGTTTTCCGGGACGCCGGCTGGATGATCCTCCAGCGCGGGGATCTCATGCTGGAGTTCTTC
GCCCACCCCAACTTGTTTATTGCAGCTTATAATGGTTACAAATAAAGCAATAGCATCACAAATTTCACAA
ATAAAGCATTTTTTTCACTGCATTCTAGTTGTGGTTTGTCCAAACTCATCAATGTATCTTATCATGTCTG
TATACCGTCGACCTCTAGCTAGAGCTTGGCGTAATCATGGTCATAGCTGTTTCCTGTGTGAAATTGTTAT
CCGCTCACAATTCCACACAACATACGAGCCGGAAGCATAAAGTGTAAAGCCTGGGGTGCCTAATGAGTGA
GCTAACTCACATTAATTGCGTTGCGCTCACTGCCCGCTTTCCAGTCGGGAAACCTGTCGTGCCAGCTGCA
TTAATGAATCGGCCAACGCGCGGGGAGAGGCGGTTTGCGTATTGGGCGCTCTTCCGCTTCCTCGCTCACT
GACTCGCTGCGCTCGGTCGTTCGGCTGCGGCGAGCGGTATCAGCTCACTCAAAGGCGGTAATACGGTTAT
CCACAGAATCAGGGGATAACGCAGGAAAGAACATGTGAGCAAAAGGCCAGCAAAAGGCCAGGAACCGTAA
AAAGGCCGCGTTGCTGGCGTTTTTCCATAGGCTCCGCCCCCCTGACGAGCATCACAAAAATCGACGCTCA
AGTCAGAGGTGGCGAAACCCGACAGGACTATAAAGATACCAGGCGTTTCCCCCTGGAAGCTCCCTCGTGC
GCTCTCCTGTTCCGACCCTGCCGCTTACCGGATACCTGTCCGCCTTTCTCCCTTCGGGAAGCGTGGCGCT
TTCTCATAGCTCACGCTGTAGGTATCTCAGTTCGGTGTAGGTCGTTCGCTCCAAGCTGGGCTGTGTGCAC
GAACCCCCCGTTCAGCCCGACCGCTGCGCCTTATCCGGTAACTATCGTCTTGAGTCCAACCCGGTAAGAC
ACGACTTATCGCCACTGGCAGCAGCCACTGGTAACAGGATTAGCAGAGCGAGGTATGTAGGCGGTGCTAC
AGAGTTCTTGAAGTGGTGGCCTAACTACGGCTACACTAGAAGAACAGTATTTGGTATCTGCGCTCTGCTG
AAGCCAGTTACCTTCGGAAAAAGAGTTGGTAGCTCTTGATCCGGCAAACAAACCACCGCTGGTAGCGGTG
GTTTTTTTGTTTGCAAGCAGCAGATTACGCGCAGAAAAAAAGGATCTCAAGAAGATCCTTTGATCTTTTC
TACGGGGTCTGACGCTCAGTGGAACGAAAACTCACGTTAAGGGATTTTGGTCATGAGATTATCAAAAAGG
ATCTTCACCTAGATCCTTTTAAATTAAAAATGAAGTTTTAAATCAATCTAAAGTATATATGAGTAAACTT
GGTCTGACAGTTACCAATGCTTAATCAGTGAGGCACCTATCTCAGCGATCTGTCTATTTCGTTCATCCAT
AGTTGCCTGACTCCCCGTCGTGTAGATAACTACGATACGGGAGGGCTTACCATCTGGCCCCAGTGCTGCA
ATGATACCGCGAGACCCACGCTCACCGGCTCCAGATTTATCAGCAATAAACCAGCCAGCCGGAAGGGCCG
AGCGCAGAAGTGGTCCTGCAACTTTATCCGCCTCCATCCAGTCTATTAATTGTTGCCGGGAAGCTAGAGT
AAGTAGTTCGCCAGTTAATAGTTTGCGCAACGTTGTTGCCATTGCTACAGGCATCGTGGTGTCACGCTCG
TCGTTTGGTATGGCTTCATTCAGCTCCGGTTCCCAACGATCAAGGCGAGTTACATGATCCCCCATGTTGT
GCAAAAAAGCGGTTAGCTCCTTCGGTCCTCCGATCGTTGTCAGAAGTAAGTTGGCCGCAGTGTTATCACT
CATGGTTATGGCAGCACTGCATAATTCTCTTACTGTCATGCCATCCGTAAGATGCTTTTCTGTGACTGGT
GAGTACTCAACCAAGTCATTCTGAGAATAGTGTATGCGGCGACCGAGTTGCTCTTGCCCGGCGTCAATAC
GGGATAATACCGCGCCACATAGCAGAACTTTAAAAGTGCTCATCATTGGAAAACGTTCTTCGGGGCGAAA
ACTCTCAAGGATCTTACCGCTGTTGAGATCCAGTTCGATGTAACCCACTCGTGCACCCAACTGATCTTCA
GCATCTTTTACTTTCACCAGCGTTTCTGGGTGAGCAAAAACAGGAAGGCAAAATGCCGCAAAAAAGGGAA
TAAGGGCGACACGGAAATGTTGAATACTCATACTCTTCCTTTTTCAATATTATTGAAGCATTTATCAGGG
TTATTGTCTCATGAGCGGATACATATTTGAATGTATTTAGAAAAATAAACAAATAGGGGTTCCGCGCACA
TTTCCCCGAAAAGTGCCACCTGACGTCGACGGATCGGGAGATCTCCCGATCCCCTATGGTGCACTCTCAG
TACAATCTGCTCTGATGCCGCATAGTTAAGCCAGTATCTGCTCCCTGCTTGTGTGTTGGAGGTCGCTGAG
TAGTGCGCGAGCAAAATTTAAGCTACAACAAGGCAAGGCTTGACCGACAATTGCATGAAGAATCTGCTTA
GGGTTAGGCGTTTTGCGCTGCTTCGCGATGTACGGGCCAGATATACGCGTTGACATTGATTATTGACTAG
TTATTAATAGTAATCAATTACGGGGTCATTAGTTCATAGCCCATATATGGAGTTCCGCGTTACATAACTT
ACGGTAAATGGCCCGCCTGGCTGACCGCCCAACGACCCCCGCCCATTGACGTCAATAATGACGTATGTTC
CCATAGTAACGCCAATAGGGACTTTCCATTGACGTCAATGGGTGGAGTATTTACGGTAAACTGCCCACTT
GGCAGTACATCAAGTGTATCATATGCCAAGTACGCCCCCTATTGACGTCAATGACGGTAAATGGCCCGCC
TGGCATTATGCCCAGTACATGACCTTATGGGACTTTCCTACTTGGCAGTACATCTACGTATTAGTCATCG
CTATTACCATGGTGATGCGGTTTTGGCAGTACATCAATGGGCGTGGATAGCGGTTTGACTCACGGGGATT
TCCAAGTCTCCACCCCATTGACGTCAATGGGAGTTTGTTTTGGCACCAAAATCAACGGGACTTTCCAAAA
TGTCGTAACAACTCCGCCCCATTGACGCAAATGGGCGGTAGGCGTGTACGGTGGGAGGTCTATATAAGCA
GCGCGTTTTGCCTGTACTGGGTCTCTCTGGTTAGACCAGATCTGAGCCTGGGAGCTCTCTGGCTAACTAG
GGAACCCACTGCTTAAGCCTCAATAAAGCTTGCCTTGAGTGCTTCAAGTAGTGTGTGCCCGTCTGTTGTG
TGACTCTGGTAACTAGAGATCCCTCAGACCCTTTTAGTCAGTGTGGAAAATCTCTAGCAGTGGCGCCCGA
ACAGGGACTTGAAAGCGAAAGGGAAACCAGAGGAGCTCTCTCGACGCAGGACTCGGCTTGCTGAAGCGCG
CACGGCAAGAGGCGAGGGGCGGCGACTGGTGAGTACGCCAAAAATTTTGACTAGCGGAGGCTAGAAGGAG
AGAGATGGGTGCGAGAGCGTCAGTATTAAGCGGGGGAGAATTAGATCGCGATGGGAAAAAATTCGGTTAA
GGCCAGGGGGAAAGAAAAAATATAAATTAAAACATATAGTATGGGCAAGCAGGGAGCTAGAACGATTCGC
AGTTAATCCTGGCCTGTTAGAAACATCAGAAGGCTGTAGACAAATACTGGGACAGCTACAACCATCCCTT
CAGACAGGATCAGAAGAACTTAGATCATTATATAATACAGTAGCAACCCTCTATTGTGTGCATCAAAGGA
TAGAGATAAAAGACACCAAGGAAGCTTTAGACAAGATAGAGGAAGAGCAAAACAAAAGTAAGACCACCGC
ACAGCAAGCGGCCGCTGATCTTCAGACCTGGAGGAGGAGATATGAGGGACAATTGGAGAAGTGAATTATA
TAAATATAAAGTAGTAAAAATTGAACCATTAGGAGTAGCACCCACCAAGGCAAAGAGAAGAGTGGTGCAG
AGAGAAAAAAGAGCAGTGGGAATAGGAGCTTTGTTCCTTGGGTTCTTGGGAGCAGCAGGAAGCACTATGG
GCGCAGCGTCAATGACGCTGACGGTACAGGCCAGACAATTATTGTCTGGTATAGTGCAGCAGCAGAACAA
TTTGCTGAGGGCTATTGAGGCGCAACAGCATCTGTTGCAACTCACAGTCTGGGGCATCAAGCAGCTCCAG
GCAAGAATCCTGGCTGTGGAAAGATACCTAAAGGATCAACAGCTCCTGGGGATTTGGGGTTGCTCTGGAA
AACTCATTTGCACCACTGCTGTGCCTTGGAATGCTAGTTGGAGTAATAAATCTCTGGAACAGATTTGGAA
TCACACGACCTGGATGGAGTGGGACAGAGAAATTAACAATTACACAAGCTTAATACACTCCTTAATTGAA
GAATCGCAAAACCAGCAAGAAAAGAATGAACAAGAATTATTGGAATTAGATAAATGGGCAAGTTTGTGGA
ATTGGTTTAACATAACAAATTGGCTGTGGTATATAAAATTATTCATAATGATAGTAGGAGGCTTGGTAGG
TTTAAGAATAGTTTTTGCTGTACTTTCTATAGTGAATAGAGTTAGGCAGGGATATTCACCATTATCGTTT
CAGACCCACCTCCCAACCCCGAGGGGACCCGACAGGCCCGAAGGAATAGAAGAAGAAGGTGGAGAGAGAG
ACAGAGACAGATCCATTCGATTAGTGAACGGATCGGCACTGCGTGCGCCAATTCTGCAGACAAATGGCAG
TATTCATCCACAATTTTAAAAGAAAAGGGGGGATTGGGGGGTACAGTGCAGGGGAAAGAATAGTAGACAT
AATAGCAACAGACATACAAACTAAAGAATTACAAAAACAAATTACAAAAATTCAAAATTTTCGGGTTTAT
TACAGGGACAGCAGAGATCCAGTTTGGTTAATTAGCTAGCGAGGGCCTATTTCCCATGATTCCTTCATAT
TTGCATATACGATACAAGGCTGTTAGAGAGATAATTGGAATTAATTTGACTGTAAACACAAAGATATTAG
TACAAAATACGTGACGTAGAAAGTAATAATTTCTTGGGTAGTTTGCAGTTTTAAAATTATGTTTTAAAAT
GGACTATCATATGCTTACCGTAACTTGAAAGTATTTCGATTTCTTGGCTTTATATATCTTGTGGAAAGGA
CGAAACACCGGGGCATGAAACCATCTCCGT
Features (pLannotate 1.2.2; 38 found; start..end, strand, type, name):
     18..36      +  misc_RNA       MS2 stem loop: stem loop that binds the bacteriophage MS2 coat protein
     47..83      +  misc_RNA       gRNA scaffold (fragment): guide RNA scaffold for the Streptococcus pyogenes CRISPR/Cas9 system
     88..106     +  misc_RNA       MS2 stem loop: stem loop that binds the bacteriophage MS2 coat protein
    117..136     +  misc_RNA       gRNA scaffold (fragment): guide RNA scaffold for the Streptococcus pyogenes CRISPR/Cas9 system
    149..167     +  CDS            small t antigen (fragment): SV40 (simian virus 40) small t antigen
    193..404     +  promoter       EF-1α core promoter: core promoter for human elongation factor EF-1α
    421..468     +  CDS            nucleoplasmin NLS: bipartite nuclear localization signal from nucleoplasmin
    468..4569    +  CDS            dCas9 (fragment): catalytically dead mutant of the Cas9 endonuclease from the Streptococcus pyogenes Type II CRISPR/Cas system RNA-guided DNA-binding protein that lacks endonuclease activity due to the D10A mutation in the RuvC catalytic domain and the N863A mutation in the HNH catalytic domain
   4894..5292    +  CDS            BSD: blasticidin S deaminase; Aspergillus terreus BSD; confers resistance to blasticidin
   5293..5314    +  misc_feature   MCS (fragment): pBluescript multiple cloning site
   5317..5905    +  misc_feature   WPRE: woodchuck hepatitis virus posttranscriptional regulatory element
   5842..6423    +  CDS            nef (fragment): NEF_HV1H2 - Experimental evidence at protein level: Swiss-Prot protein existence level 1. Extracellular Nef protein targets CD4(+) T-lymphocytes for apoptosis by interacting with CXCR4 surface receptors. From Human immunodeficiency virus type 1 group M subtype B (isolate HXB2) (HIV-1).
   6430..6610    +  LTR            5' LTR (truncated): truncated 5' long terminal repeat (LTR) from HIV-1
   6642..6866    +  polyA_signal   bGH poly(A) signal: bovine growth hormone polyadenylation signal
   6870..6891    +  promoter       SV40 promoter (fragment): SV40 enhancer and early promoter
   6912..7340    +  rep_origin     f1 ori (sequence partly withheld): f1 bacteriophage origin of replication; arrow indicates direction of (+) strand synthesis
   7354..7683    +  promoter       SV40 promoter: SV40 enhancer and early promoter
   7731..7778    +  promoter       EM7 promoter: synthetic bacterial promoter&nbsp
   7797..8171    +  CDS            BleoR: antibiotic-binding protein; Sh ble from Streptoalloteichus hindustanus; confers resistance to bleomycin, phleomycin, and Zeocin™
   8181..8306    +  CDS            ble (fragment): BLE_KLEPN - Experimental evidence at protein level: Swiss-Prot protein existence level 1. Binding protein with a strong affinity to the bleomycin family of antibiotics. Binds to CL990; an antimitotic-antibiotic compound. From Klebsiella pneumoniae.
   8301..8422    +  polyA_signal   SV40 poly(A) signal: SV40 polyadenylation signal
   8493..8515    -  protein_bind   lac operator (fragment): The lac repressor binds to the lac operator to inhibit transcription in E. coli. This inhibition can be relieved by adding lactose or isopropyl-β-D-thiogalactopyranoside (IPTG). lac repressor encoded by lacI
   8519..8549    -  promoter       lac promoter: promoter for the E. coli lac operon
   8564..8585    -  protein_bind   CAP binding site: CAP binding activates transcription in the presence of cAMP. E. coli catabolite activator protein
   8598..8690    -  CDS            lacI (fragment): lac repressor; lacI; The lac repressor binds to the lac operator to inhibit transcription in E. coli. This inhibition can be relieved by adding lactose or isopropyl-β-D-thiogalactopyranoside (IPTG).
   8873..9461    -  rep_origin     ori: high-copy-number ColE1/pMB1/pBR322/pUC origin of replication
   9632..10492   -  CDS            AmpR: β-lactamase; bla; confers resistance to ampicillin, carbenicillin, and related antibiotics
  10493..10597   -  promoter       AmpR promoter: bla
  10656..10708   -  misc_feature   bom (fragment): basis of mobility region from pBR322
  10863..11242   +  enhancer       CMV enhancer: human cytomegalovirus immediate early enhancer
  11243..11442   +  promoter       CMV promoter: human cytomegalovirus (CMV) immediate early promoter
  11460..11640   +  LTR            5' LTR (truncated): truncated 5' long terminal repeat (LTR) from HIV-1
  11687..11812   +  misc_feature   HIV-1 Ψ: packaging signal of human immunodeficiency virus type 1
  11796..12159   +  CDS            HIV-1 gag (fragment): gag protein from human immunodeficiency virus 1; gag
  12305..12538   +  misc_feature   RRE: The Rev response element (RRE) of HIV-1 allows for Rev-dependent mRNA export from the nucleus to the cytoplasm.
  12915..13015   +  CDS            Rev (fragment): human immunodeficiency virus 1 (HIV-1) Rev protein; rev; enhances nuclear export of unspliced and incompletely spliced viral mRNAs
  13065..13182   +  misc_feature   cPPT/CTS: central polypurine tract and central termination sequence of HIV-1
  13232..13472   +  promoter       U6 promoter: RNA polymerase III promoter for human U6 snRNA
