[The description below was written by a language model from this plasmid's Addgene catalogue record and pLannotate feature annotations shown in this document.]
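Description:
lentiSAMv2 rs11257655-guide3 is a 13.5 kb lentiviral CRISPR activation plasmid built on the lentiSAMv2 backbone. It carries a single guide RNA directed at a human pancreatic islet enhancer that contains the type 2 diabetes-associated variant rs11257655 at the CDC123/CAMK1D GWAS locus. It is propagated in E. coli through a high-copy ColE1/pUC origin with ampicillin resistance; an f1 origin is also annotated. The backbone additionally carries an SV40/EM7-driven bleomycin/Zeocin resistance cassette located outside the viral transfer region.

The transfer cassette is transcribed from a CMV enhancer/promoter fused to a truncated HIV-1 5' LTR. This is followed by the Ψ packaging signal, a gag fragment, the RRE for Rev-dependent export, and the cPPT/CTS. A WPRE, a second truncated LTR and a bGH polyadenylation signal lie at the 3' end.

Two expression units sit between these viral elements. A human U6 promoter drives the guide in an S. pyogenes scaffold modified with two MS2 stem loops, which bind the bacteriophage MS2 coat protein and so allow MS2-fused activator proteins to be recruited. Any such helper protein is not encoded here and would have to be supplied from a separate construct. An EF-1α core promoter drives nuclear-localised, catalytically dead Cas9 (D10A/N863A). According to the catalogue entry this is fused to VP64 and linked through a 2A peptide to blasticidin S deaminase; the VP64 and 2A segments are not individually called in the feature table but fit the unannotated gap between dCas9 and BSD.

Transduced mammalian cells are selected with blasticidin. The construct is intended to activate the targeted enhancer so that its influence on gene expression can be tested.
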