Addgene plasmid #118206: lentiSAMv2 rs11257655-guide3
Purpose: CRISPR-mediated activation of human islet enhancer containing T2D-associated variant rs11257655 (CDC123/CAMK1D GWAS locus)
Depositing lab: Jorge Ferrer. Depositing organization: Imperial College London. Publication: Human pancreatic islet three-dimensional chromatin architecture provides insights into the genetics of type 2 diabetes. Miguel-Escalada I, Bonas-Guarch S, Cebola I, Ponsa-Cobas J, Mendieta-Esteban J, Atla G, Javierre BM, Rolando DMY, Farabella I, Morgan CC, Garcia-Hurtado J, Beucher A, Moran I, Pasquali L, Ramos-Rodriguez M, Appel EVR, Linneberg A, Gjesing AP, Witte DR, Pedersen O, Grarup N, Ravassard P, Torrents D, Mercader JM, Piemonti L, Berney T, de Koning EJP, Kerr-Conte J, Pattou F, Fedko IO, Groop L, Prokopenko I, Hansen T, Marti-Renom MA, Fraser P, Ferrer J. Nat Genet. 2019 Jun 28. pii: 10.1038/s41588-019-0457-0. doi: 10.1038/s41588-019-0457-0. PubMed 31253982.
Backbone
  Vector backbone: lentiSAMv2
  Backbone manufacturer: Feng Zhang (Addgene #75112)
  Vector type: Mammalian Expression, Lentiviral, CRISPR
  Selectable markers: Blasticidin
Growth in bacteria
  Bacterial resistance: Ampicillin, 100 μg/mL
  Growth temperature: 37°C
  Growth strain: Stbl3
  Copy number: High Copy
Gene/Insert
  Gene/Insert name: dCas9-VP64-2A-BlastR
  gRNA/shRNA sequence: GGGCATGAAACCATCTCCGT
  Species: H. sapiens (human)
  Promoter: EF1a core and U6
  Cloning method: Restriction Enzyme; 5′ cloning site Unknown (destroyed during cloning); 3′ cloning site Unknown (destroyed during cloning)
  Sequencing primers: 5′ GATCCGCCACCATGGATGC
Terms and licenses: Academic/Nonprofit Terms; Industry Terms: Not Available to Industry
Depositor comments: Please visit https://www.biorxiv.org/content/early/2018/08/27/400291 for bioRxiv preprint.
How to cite: lentiSAMv2 rs11257655-guide3 was a gift from Jorge Ferrer (Addgene plasmid # 118206 ; http://n2t.net/addgene:118206 ; RRID:Addgene_118206)
