>Addgene plasmid #118206 | lentiSAMv2 rs11257655-guide3 | depositor partial sequence | sequence record 223315 | Guide RNA, MS2 stem loops
NNNNNNNNNTNNAGTTTTAAATTATGTTTTAAATGGACTATCATATGCTTACCGTAACTTGAAAGTATTT
CGATTTCTTGGCTTTATATATCTTGTGGAAAGGACGAAACACCGGGGCATGAAACCATCTCCGTGTTTTA
GAGCTAGGCCAACATGAGGATCACCCATGTCTGCAGGGCCTAGCAAGTTAAAATAAGGCTAGTCCGTTAT
CAACTTGGCCAACATGAGGATCACCCATGTCTGCAGGGCCAAGTGGCACCGAGTCGGTGCTTTTTTTGGA
TCCTAGGTCTTGAAAGGAGTGGGAATTGGCTCCGGTGCCCGTCAGTGGGCAGAGCGCACATCGCCCACAG
TCCCCGAGAAGTTGGGGGGAGGGGTCGGCAATTGATCCGGTGCCTAGAGAAGGTGGCGCGGGGTAAACTG
GGAAAGTGATGTCGTGTACTGGCTCCGCCTTTTTCCCGAGGGTGGGGGAGAACCGTATATAAGTGCAGTA
GTCGCCGTGAACGTTCTTTTTCGCAACGGGTTTGCCGCCAGAACACAGGCGTACGGCCACCATGAAAAGG
CCGGCGGCCACGAAAAAGGCCGGCCAGGCAAAAAAGAAAAAGGACAAGAAGTACAGCATCGGCCTGGCCA
TCGGCACCAACTCTGTGGGCTGGGCCGTGATCACCGACGAGTACAAGGTGCCCAGCAAGAAATTCAAGGT
GCTGGGCAACACCGACCGGCACAGCATCAAGAAGAACCTGATCGGAGCCCTGCTGTTCGACAGCGGCGAA
ACAGCCGAGGCCACCCGGCTGAAGAGAACCGCCAGAAGAAGATACACCAGACGGAAGAACCGGATCTGCT
ATCTGCAAGAGATCTTCAGCAACGAGATGGCCAAGGTGGACGACAGCTTCTTCCACAGACTGGAAGAGTC
CTTCCTGGTGGAAGAGGATAAGAAGCACGAGCGGCACCCCATCTTCGGCAACATCGTGGACGAGGTGGCC
TACCACGAGAAGTACCCCACCATCTACCACCTGAGAAAGAAACTGGTGGACAGCACCGACAAGGCCGACC
TGCGGCTGATCTATCTGGCCCTGGCCCACATGATCAAGTTCCGGGGCCACTTCCTGATCGAGGGCGACCT
GAACCCCGACAACAGCGACCTGGAAAAACTGTTCTTCCAGCTGGGGCAAACTACAACAGCTGTTCAAGAA
AACCCCTCCACCCCACCGGCTGGAACCCAAGGCATCCTGTTTGCCAAATAGACCAAAGACAAAAGTTGGG
AAATATTATTCCCCCCTGCCCGCCAAAAAAAAAAAGGCCGTTGTCGAACCGATATTCCNACACCGGGGCT
ACCCCCAATTTTAAAAAATTCTACCGNGCGAGAATACCACAGGCGTTAAAAAGAACCCTNCAAACAGCAT
CGAACAACGTTGGCCAATTGGAACAAAACCACCCATTTTGTTCGCCAAAACAGTCTGCAACTCTCTTAGG
AAACTCNGAAAGAAACACGAAACAAAGCCGCCTGACCTCTTGTTAAAATAAAAACCACCCCACCGCCCCT
TAACTTTCGGGCCTGCCGGCAAGAAATTATTTCTCCCAGNCAACNCCTCTCTCGGGCGGGACAGTTAATA
TCTCTCCTCAGAACAGGACCAGTCGAGAAACAGGAGACGCCTCGCCCACCTCCCTCCGCCGTTGANTATT
GGGAAATACANACGACCTTGCGCATTCAACACCAAGCCCAAC
